>Addgene plasmid #227231 | L757P USP7 UBL-12 | addgene full sequence | sequence record 468098 | Addgene NGS Result
TTGAGATCCTTTTTTTCTGCGCGTAATCTGCTGCTTGCAAACAAAAAAACCACCGCTACCAGCGGTGGTT
TGTTTGCCGGATCAAGAGCTACCAACTCTTTTTCCGAAGGTAACTGGCTTCAGCAGAGCGCAGATACCAA
ATACTGTCCTTCTAGTGTAGCCGTAGTTAGGCCACCACTTCAAGAACTCTGTAGCACCGCCTACATACCT
CGCTCTGCTAATCCTGTTACCAGTGGCTGCTGCCAGTGGCGATAAGTCGTGTCTTACCGGGTTGGACTCA
AGACGATAGTTACCGGATAAGGCGCAGCGGTCGGGCTGAACGGGGGGTTCGTGCACACAGCCCAGCTTGG
AGCGAACGACCTACACCGAACTGAGATACCTACAGCGTGAGCTATGAGAAAGCGCCACGCTTCCCGAAGG
GAGAAAGGCGGACAGGTATCCGGTAAGCGGCAGGGTCGGAACAGGAGAGCGCACGAGGGAGCTTCCAGGG
GGAAACGCCTGGTATCTTTATAGTCCTGTCGGGTTTCGCCACCTCTGACTTGAGCGTCGATTTTTGTGAT
GCTCGTCAGGGGGGCGGAGCCTATGGAAAAACGCCAGCAACGCGGCCTTTTTACGGTTCCTGGCCTTTTG
CTGGCCTTTTGCTCACATGTTCTTTCCTGCGTTATCCCCTGATTCTGTGGATAACCGTATTACCGCCTTT
GAGTGAGCTGATACCGCTCGCCGCAGCCGAACGACCGAGCGCAGCGAGTCAGTGAGCGAGGAAGCGGAAG
AGCGCCTGATGCGGTATTTTCTCCTTACGCATCTGTGCGGTATTTCACACCGCAATGGTGCACTCTCAGT
ACAATCTGCTCTGATGCCGCATAGTTAAGCCAGTATACACTCCGCTATCGCTACGTGACTGGGTCATGGC
TGCGCCCCGACACCCGCCAACACCCGCTGACGCGCCCTGACGGGCTTGTCTGCTCCCGGCATCCGCTTAC
AGACAAGCTGTGACCGTCTCCGGGAGCTGCATGTGTCAGAGGTTTTCACCGTCATCACCGAAACGCGCGA
GGCAGCTGCGGTAAAGCTCATCAGCGTGGTCGTGAAGCGATTCACAGATGTCTGCCTGTTCATCCGCGTC
CAGCTCGTTGAGTTTCTCCAGAAGCGTTAATGTCTGGCTTCTGATAAAGCGGGCCATGTTAAGGGCGGTT
TTTTCCTGTTTGGTCACTGATGCCTCCGTGTAAGGGGGATTTCTGTTCATGGGGGTAATGATACCGATGA
AACGAGAGAGGATGCTCACGATACGGGTTACTGATGATGAACATGCCCGGTTACTGGAACGTTGTGAGGG
TAAACAACTGGCGGTATGGATGCGGCGGGACCAGAGAAAAATCACTCAGGGTCAATGCCAGCGCTTCGTT
AATACAGATGTAGGTGTTCCACAGGGTAGCCAGCAGCATCCTGCGATGCAGATCCGGAACATAATGGTGC
AGGGCGCTGACTTCCGCGTTTCCAGACTTTACGAAACACGGAAACCGAAGACCATTCATGTTGTTGCTCA
GGTCGCAGACGTTTTGCAGCAGCAGTCGCTTCACGTTCGCTCGCGTATCGGTGATTCATTCTGCTAACCA
GTAAGGCAACCCCGCCAGCCTAGCCGGGTCCTCAACGACAGGAGCACGATCATGCGCACCCGTGGCCAGG
ACCCAACGCTGCCCGAGATGCGCCGCGTGCGGCTGCTGGAGATGGCGGACGCGATGGATATGTTCTGCCA
AGGGTTGGTTTGCGCATTCACAGTTCTCCGCAAGAATTGATTGGCTCCAATTCTTGGAGTGGTGAATCCG
TTAGCGAGGTGCCGCCGGCTTCCATTCAGGTCGAGGTGGCCCGGCTCCATGCACCGCGACGCAACGCGGG
GAGGCAGACAAGGTATAGGGCGGCGCCTACAATCCATGCCAACCCGTTCCATGTGCTCGCCGAGGCGGCA
TAAATCGCCGTGACGATCAGCGGTCCAATGATCGAAGTTAGGCTGGTAAGAGCCGCGAGCGATCCTTGAA
GCTGTCCCTGATGGTCGTCATCTACCTGCCTGGACAGCATGGCCTGCAACGCGGGCATCCCGATGCCGCC
GGAAGCGAGAAGAATCATAATGGGGAAGGCCATCCAGCCTCGCGTCGCGAACGCCAGCAAGACGTAGCCC
AGCGCGTCGGCCGCCATGCCGGCGATAATGGCCTGCTTCTCGCCGAAACGTTTGGTGGCGGGACCAGTGA
CGAAGGCTTGAGCGAGGGCGTGCAAGATTCCGAATACCGCAAGCGACAGGCCGATCATCGTCGCGCTCCA
GCGAAAGCGGTCCTCGCCGAAAATGACCCAGAGCGCTGCCGGCACCTGTCCTACGAGTTGCATGATAAAG
AAGACAGTCATAAGTGCGGCGACGATAGTCATGCCCCGCGCCCACCGGAAGGAGCTGACTGGGTTGAAGG
CTCTCAAGGGCATCGGTCGAGATCCCGGTGCCTAATGAGTGAGCTAACTTACATTAATTGCGTTGCGCTC
ACTGCCCGCTTTCCAGTCGGGAAACCTGTCGTGCCAGCTGCATTAATGAATCGGCCAACGCGCGGGGAGA
GGCGGTTTGCGTATTGGGCGCCAGGGTGGTTTTTCTTTTCACCAGTGAGACGGGCAACAGCTGATTGCCC
TTCACCGCCTGGCCCTGAGAGAGTTGCAGCAAGCGGTCCACGCTGGTTTGCCCCAGCAGGCGAAAATCCT
GTTTGATGGTGGTTAACGGCGGGATATAACATGAGCTGTCTTCGGTATCGTCGTATCCCACTACCGAGAT
ATCCGCACCAACGCGCAGCCCGGACTCGGTAATGGCGCGCATTGCGCCCAGCGCCATCTGATCGTTGGCA
ACCAGCATCGCAGTGGGAACGATGCCCTCATTCAGCATTTGCATGGTTTGTTGAAAACCGGACATGGCAC
TCCAGTCGCCTTCCCGTTCCGCTATCGGCTGAATTTGATTGCGAGTGAGATATTTATGCCAGCCAGCCAG
ACGCAGACGCGCCGAGACAGAACTTAATGGGCCCGCTAACAGCGCGATTTGCTGGTGACCCAATGCGACC
AGATGCTCCACGCCCAGTCGCGTACCGTCTTCATGGGAGAAAATAATACTGTTGATGGGTGTCTGGTCAG
AGACATCAAGAAATAACGCCGGAACATTAGTGCAGGCAGCTTCCACAGCAATGGCATCCTGGTCATCCAG
CGGATAGTTAATGATCAGCCCACTGACGCGTTGCGCGAGAAGATTGTGCACCGCCGCTTTACAGGCTTCG
ACGCCGCTTCGTTCTACCATCGACACCACCACGCTGGCACCCAGTTGATCGGCGCGAGATTTAATCGCCG
CGACAATTTGCGACGGCGCGTGCAGGGCCAGACTGGAGGTGGCAACGCCAATCAGCAACGACTGTTTGCC
CGCCAGTTGTTGTGCCACGCGGTTGGGAATGTAATTCAGCTCCGCCATCGCCGCTTCCACTTTTTCCCGC
GTTTTCGCAGAAACGTGGCTGGCCTGGTTCACCACGCGGGAAACGGTCTGATAAGAGACACCGGCATACT
CTGCGACATCGTATAACGTTACTGGTTTCACATTCACCACCCTGAATTGACTCTCTTCCGGGCGCTATCA
TGCCATACCGCGAAAGGTTTTGCGCCATTCGATGGTGTCCGGGATCTCGACGCTCTCCCTTATGCGACTC
CTGCATTAGGAAGCAGCCCAGTAGTAGGTTGAGGCCGTTGAGCACCGCCGCCGCAAGGAATGGTGCATGC
AAGGAGATGGCGCCCAACAGTCCCCCGGCCACGGGGCCTGCCACCATACCCACGCCGAAACAAGCGCTCA
TGAGCCCGAAGTGGCGAGCCCGATCTTCCCCATCGGTGATGTCGGCGATATAGGCGCCAGCAACCGCACC
TGTGGCGCCGGTGATGCCGGCCACGATGCGTCCGGCGTAGAGGATCGAGATCTCGATCCCGCGAAATTAA
TACGACTCACTATAGGGGAATTGTGAGCGGATAACAATTCCCCTCTAGAAATAATTTTGTTTAACTTTAA
GAAGGAGATATACCATGGGCAGCAGCCATCATCATCATCATCACAGCAGCGGCAGAGAAAACTTGTATTT
CCAGGGCATGGATATTCCTCAGCAGTTGGTGGAGCGATTACAAGAAGAGAAAAGGATCGAGGCTCAGAAG
CGGAAGGAGCGGCAGGAAGCCCATCTCTATATGCAAGTGCAGATAGTCGCAGAGGACCAGTTTTGTGGCC
ACCAAGGGAATGACATGTACGATGAAGAAAAAGTGAAATACACTGTGTTCAAAGTATTGAAGAACTCCTC
GCTTGCTGAGTTTGTTCAGAGCCTCTCTCAGACCATGGGATTTCCACAAGATCAAATTCGATTGTGGCCC
ATGCAAGCAAGGAGTAATGGAACAAAACGACCAGCAATGTTAGATAATGAAGCCGACGGCAATAAAACAA
TGATTGAGCTCAGTGATAATGAAAACCCTTGGACAATATTCCTGGAAACAGTTGATCCCGAGCTGGCTGC
TAGTGGAGCGACCTTACCCAAGTTTGATAAAGATCATGATGTAATGTTATTTTTGAAGATGTATGATCCC
AAAACGCGGAGCTTGAATTACTGTGGGCATATCTACACACCAATATCCTGTAAAATACGTGACTTGCTCC
CAGTTATGTGTGACAGAGCAGGATTTATTCAAGATACTAGCCTTATCCTCTATGAGGAAGTTAAACCGAA
TTTAACAGAGAGAATTCAGGACTATGACGTGTCTCTTGATAAAGCCCCTGATGAACTAATGGATGGTGAC
ATCATAGTATTTCAGAAGGATGACCCTGAAAATGATTGATGACGAAGCTTGCGGCCGCACTCGAGGATCC
GGCTGCTAACAAAGCCCGAAAGGAAGCTGAGTTGGCTGCTGCCACCGCTGAGCAATAACTAGCATAACCC
CTTGGGGCCTCTAAACGGGTCTTGAGGGGTTTTTTGCTGAAAGGAGGAACTATATCCGGATATCCCGCAA
GAGGCCCGGCAGTACCGGCATAACCAAGCCTATGCCTACAGCATCCAGGGTGACGGTGCCGAGGATGACG
ATGAGCGCATTGTTAGATTTCATACACGGTGCCTGACTGCGTTAGCAATTTAACTGTGATAAACTACCGC
ATTAAAGCTTATCGATGATAAGCTGTCAAACATGAGAATTCTTGAAGACGAAAGGGCCTCGTGATACGCC
TATTTTTATAGGTTAATGTCATGATAATAATGGTTTCTTAGACGTCAGGTGGCACTTTTCGGGGAAATGT
GCGCGGAACCCCTATTTGTTTATTTTTCTAAATACATTCAAATATGTATCCGCTCATGAGACAATAACCC
TGATAAATGCTTCAATAATATTGAAAAAGGAAGAGTATGAGTATTCAACATTTCCGTGTCGCCCTTATTC
CCTTTTTTGCGGCATTTTGCCTTCCTGTTTTTGCTCACCCAGAAACGCTGGTGAAAGTAAAAGATGCTGA
AGATCAGTTGGGTGCACGAGTGGGTTACATCGAACTGGATCTCAACAGCGGTAAGATCCTTGAGAGTTTT
CGCCCCGAAGAACGTTTTCCAATGATGAGCACTTTTAAAGTTCTGCTATGTGGCGCGGTATTATCCCGTG
TTGACGCCGGGCAAGAGCAACTCGGTCGCCGCATACACTATTCTCAGAATGACTTGGTTGAGTACTCACC
AGTCACAGAAAAGCATCTTACGGATGGCATGACAGTAAGAGAATTATGCAGTGCTGCCATAACCATGAGT
GATAACACTGCGGCCAACTTACTTCTGACAACGATCGGAGGACCGAAGGAGCTAACCGCTTTTTTGCACA
ACATGGGGGATCATGTAACTCGCCTTGATCGTTGGGAACCGGAGCTGAATGAAGCCATACCAAACGACGA
GCGTGACACCACGATGCCTGCAGCAATGGCAACAACGTTGCGCAAACTATTAACTGGCGAACTACTTACT
CTAGCTTCCCGGCAACAATTAATAGACTGGATGGAGGCGGATAAAGTTGCAGGACCACTTCTGCGCTCGG
CCCTTCCGGCTGGCTGGTTTATTGCTGATAAATCTGGAGCCGGTGAGCGTGGGTCTCGCGGTATCATTGC
AGCACTGGGGCCAGATGGTAAGCCCTCCCGTATCGTAGTTATCTACACGACGGGGAGTCAGGCAACTATG
GATGAACGAAATAGACAGATCGCTGAGATAGGTGCCTCACTGATTAAGCATTGGTAACTGTCAGACCAAG
TTTACTCATATATACTTTAGATTGATTTAAAACTTCATTTTTAATTTAAAAGGATCTAGGTGAAGATCCT
TTTTGATAATCTCATGACCAAAATCCCTTAACGTGAGTTTTCGTTCCACTGAGCGTCAGACCCCGTAGAA
AAGATCAAAGGATCTTC
Features (pLannotate 1.2.2; 20 found; start..end, strand, type, name):
      1..589     +  rep_origin     ori: high-copy-number ColE1/pMB1/pBR322/pUC origin of replication
    775..914     -  misc_feature   bom: basis of mobility region from pBR322
   1016..1207    -  CDS            rop: Rop protein, which maintains plasmids at low copy number; rop
   1224..1604    +  CDS            YPB1_ECOLX: Protein predicted: Swiss-Prot protein existence level 4. From Escherichia coli.
   1846..2470    -  CDS            TcR (fragment): tetracycline efflux protein; tet; confers resistance to tetracycline
   2485..2506    -  protein_bind   CAP binding site: CAP binding activates transcription in the presence of cAMP. E. coli catabolite activator protein
   2519..3601    -  CDS            lacI: lac repressor; lacI; The lac repressor binds to the lac operator to inhibit transcription in E. coli. This inhibition can be relieved by adding lactose or isopropyl-β-D-thiogalactopyranoside (IPTG).
   3602..3679    -  promoter       lacI promoter: lacI
   3687..3966    -  CDS            TcR (fragment): tetracycline efflux protein; tet; confers resistance to tetracycline
   3988..4006    +  promoter       T7 promoter: promoter for bacteriophage T7 RNA polymerase
   4007..4031    +  protein_bind   lac operator: The lac repressor binds to the lac operator to inhibit transcription in E. coli. This inhibition can be relieved by adding lactose or isopropyl-β-D-thiogalactopyranoside (IPTG). lac repressor encoded by lacI
   4046..4068    +  RBS            RBS: efficient ribosome binding site from bacteriophage T7 gene 10 (Olins and Rangwala, 1989)
   4087..4103    +  CDS            capTEV™ (fragment): composite tag for in vivo biotinylation, TEV protease cleavage, and 6xHis tagging
   4141..4866    +  CDS            USP7 (fragment): UBP7_HUMAN - Also known as HAUSP. Experimental evidence at protein level: Swiss-Prot protein existence level 1. (Microbial infection) Contributes to the overall stabilization and trans-activation capability of the herpesvirus 1 trans-acting transcriptional protein ICP0/VMW110 during HSV-1 infection. From Homo sapiens (Human).
   4902..4951    +  CDS            SET1 (fragment): solubility-enhancement tag derived from T7 phage gene 10B
   4959..5006    +  terminator     T7 terminator: transcription terminator for bacteriophage T7 RNA polymerase
   5029..5133    -  CDS            TcR (fragment): tetracycline efflux protein; tet; confers resistance to tetracycline
   5181..5209    -  promoter       tet promoter: E. coli promoter for tetracycline efflux protein gene
   5322..5426    +  promoter       AmpR promoter: bla
   5427..6287    +  CDS            AmpR: β-lactamase; bla; confers resistance to ampicillin, carbenicillin, and related antibiotics
