[The description below was written by a language model from this plasmid's Addgene catalogue record and pLannotate feature annotations shown in this document.]
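Description:
L757P USP7 UBL-12 is a bacterial expression plasmid built on pET-15b, modified so that the usual thrombin cleavage site after the histidine tag is replaced by a TEV protease site. It replicates in E. coli from a pBR322-type ColE1 origin. The bom region and the rop gene are also present, and rop keeps the plasmid at low copy number, consistent with the catalogue entry. Selection is by ampicillin through the β-lactamase gene and its own promoter. Several short tetracycline-resistance fragments and the tet promoter appear in the annotation. These are non-functional remnants of the pBR322 ancestry of the backbone, not a usable marker.

The expression cassette consists of a T7 promoter followed by a lac operator, the phage T7 gene 10 ribosome binding site, an N-terminal 6His tag with the TEV site, the insert, and a T7 terminator. The plasmid also carries lacI, so transcription is repressed until IPTG is added in a host that supplies T7 RNA polymerase. The 726 bp synthetic insert encodes residues 535–775 of human USP7 (also called HAUSP), the first two ubiquitin-like domains (UBL-12) of this deubiquitinase. It carries the L757P substitution, which the depositor describes as a Hao-Fountain syndrome patient mutation. The small "capTEV" and "SET1" hits flanking the insert are most likely automated matches to the His/TEV tag region and to vector sequence upstream of the terminator, not additional fusion partners.

The construct is intended for producing the mutant UBL-12 fragment recombinantly in E. coli. The protein can be purified through the His tag, which TEV protease then removes. The associated work examines USP7/MAGEL2 complex assembly and its disruption by disease mutations.
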