Addgene plasmid #227231: L757P USP7 UBL-12
Purpose: Expresses human UBL-12 domain of USP7 with a N-terminal cleavable 6His tag in E. coli
Depositing lab: Irina Bezsonova. Publication: Mechanisms of USP7/MAGEL2 Complex Assembly and Its Mutational Disruption in Neurodevelopmental Diseases. Korchak EJ, Soriano GA, Semenova I, Hao B, Stepihar D, Bayat T, Tacer KF, Bezsonova I. bioRxiv [Preprint]. 2026 Apr 28:2026.04.24.720667. doi: 10.64898/2026.04.24.720667. PubMed 42094436.
Backbone
  Vector backbone: pET-15b (thrombin site was replaced with TEV-site)
  Backbone size w/o insert (bp): 5714
  Vector type: Bacterial Expression
Growth in bacteria
  Bacterial resistance: Ampicillin, 100 μg/mL
  Growth temperature: 37°C
  Growth strain: DH5alpha
  Copy number: Low Copy
Gene/Insert
  Gene/Insert name: USP7 (Ubiquitin carboxyl-terminal hydrolase 7) (alt name: HAUSP)
  Species: H. sapiens (human)
  Insert size (bp): 726
  Mutation: L757P; aa 535-775
  Entrez Gene: USP7 (a.k.a. C16DELp13.2, DEL16P13.2, HAFOUS, HAUSP, TEF1)
  Promoter: T7-promoter
  Tag / fusion protein: 6His (N terminal on insert)
  Cloning method: Gene Synthesis
  Sequencing primers: 5′ T7; 3′ T7-term
Terms and licenses: Academic/Nonprofit Terms; Industry Terms: Not Available to Industry
Depositor comments: UBL-12 domain of USP7 Hao-Fountain patient mutation L757P
How to cite: L757P USP7 UBL-12 was a gift from Irina Bezsonova (Addgene plasmid # 227231 ; http://n2t.net/addgene:227231 ; RRID:Addgene_227231)
